>Addgene plasmid #20715 | pcDNA3-myc3-RBBP4 | addgene full sequence | sequence record 256952 | Addgene NGS Result
CTCCCTGCTTGTGTGTTGGAGGTCGCTGAGTAGTGCGCGAGCAAAATTTAAGCTACAACAAGGCAAGGCT
TGACCGACAATTGCATGAAGAATCTGCTTAGGGTTAGGCGTTTTGCGCTGCTTCGCGATGTACGGGCCAG
ATATACGCGTTGACATTGATTATTGACTAGTTATTAATAGTAATCAATTACGGGGTCATTAGTTCATAGC
CCATATATGGAGTTCCGCGTTACATAACTTACGGTAAATGGCCCGCCTGGCTGACCGCCCAACGACCCCC
GCCCATTGACGTCAATAATGACGTATGTTCCCATAGTAACGCCAATAGGGACTTTCCATTGACGTCAATG
GGTGGAGTATTTACGGTAAACTGCCCACTTGGCAGTACATCAAGTGTATCATATGCCAAGTACGCCCCCT
ATTGACGTCAATGACGGTAAATGGCCCGCCTGGCATTATGCCCAGTACATGACCTTATGGGACTTTCCTA
CTTGGCAGTACATCTACGTATTAGTCATCGCTATTACCATGGTGATGCGGTTTTGGCAGTACATCAATGG
GCGTGGATAGCGGTTTGACTCACGGGGATTTCCAAGTCTCCACCCCATTGACGTCAATGGGAGTTTGTTT
TGGCACCAAAATCAACGGGACTTTCCAAAATGTCGTAACAACTCCGCCCCATTGACGCAAATGGGCGGTA
GGCGTGTACGGTGGGAGGTCTATATAAGCAGAGCTCTCTGGCTAACTAGAGAACCCACTGCTTACTGGCT
TATCGAAATTAATACGACTCACTATAGGGAGACCCAAGCTATGGAGCAAAAGCTCATCTCAGAGGAAGAT
CTGGAATTAGAGCAAAAGCTCATCTCAGAGGAAGATCTGGAATTAGAGCAAAAGCTCATCTCAGAGGAAG
ATCTGGAATTCAGGATCTGGAGGGCCATGGCCGACAAGGAAGCAGCCTTCGACGACGCAGTGGAAGAACG
AGTGATCAACGAGGAATACAAAATATGGAAAAAGAACACCCCTTTTCTTTATGATTTGGTGATGACCCAT
GCTCTGGAGTGGCCCAGCCTAACTGCCCAGTGGCTTCCAGATGTAACCAGACCAGAAGGGAAAGATTTCA
GCATTCATCGACTTGTCCTGGGGACACACACATCGGATGAACAAAACCATCTTGTTATAGCCAGTGTGCA
GCTCCCTAATGATGATGCTCAGTTTGATGCGTCACACTACGACAGTGAGAAAGGAGAATTTGGAGGTTTT
GGTTCAGTTAGTGGAAAAATTGAAATAGAAATCAAGATCAACCATGAAGGAGAAGTAAACAGGGCCCGTT
ATATGCCCCAGAACCCTTGTATCATCGCAACAAAGACTCCTTCCAGTGATGTTCTTGTCTTTGACTATAC
AAAACATCCTTCTAAACCAGATCCTTCTGGAGAGTGCAACCCAGACTTGCGTCTCCGTGGACATCAGAAG
GAAGGCTATGGGCTTTCTTGGAACCCAAATCTCAGTGGGCACTTACTTAGTGCTTCAGATGACCATACCA
TCTGCCTGTGGGACATCAGTGCCGTTCCAAAGGAGGGAAAAGTGGTAGATGCGAAGACCATCTTTACAGG
GCATACGGCAGTAGTAGAAGATGTTTCCTGGCATCTACTCCATGAGTCTCTGTTTGGGTCAGTTGCTGAT
GATCAGAAACTTATGATTTGGGATACTCGTTCAAACAATACTTCCAAACCAAGCCACTCAGTTGATGCTC
ACACTGCTGAAGTGAACTGCCTTTCTTTCAATCCTTATAGTGAGTTCATTCTTGCCACAGGATCAGCTGA
CAAGACTGTTGCCTTGTGGGATCTGAGAAATCTGAAACTTAAGTTGCATTCCTTTGAGTCACATAAGGAT
GAAATATTCCAGGTTCAGTGGTCACCTCACAATGAGACTATTTTAGCTTCCAGTGGTACTGATCGCAGAC
TGAATGTCTGGGATTTAAGTAAAATTGGAGAGGAACAATCCCCAGAAGATGCAGAAGACGGGCCACCAGA
GCTGTTGTTTATTCATGGTGGTCATACTGCCAAGATATCTGATTTCTCCTGGAATCCCAATGAACCTTGG
GTGATTTGTTCTGTATCAGAAGACAATATCATGCAAGTGTGGCAAATGGCAGAGAACATTTATAATGATG
AAGACCCTGAAGGAAGCGTGGATCCAGAAGGACAAGGGTCCTCTAGAGACTACAAAGACGAAGGGCGAAT
TCCAGCACACTGGCGGCCGTTACTAGAGGGCCCTATTCTATAGTGTCACCTAAATGCTAGAGCTCGCTGA
TCAGCCTCGACTGTGCCTTCTAGTTGCCAGCCATCTGTTGTTTGCCCCTCCCCCGTGCCTTCCTTGACCC
TGGAAGGTGCCACTCCCACTGTCCTTTCCTAATAAAATGAGGAAATTGCATCGCATTGTCTGAGTAGGTG
TCATTCTATTCTGGGGGGTGGGGTGGGGCAGGACAGCAAGGGGGAGGATTGGGAAGACAATAGCAGGCAT
GCTGGGGATGCGGTGGGCTCTATGGCTTCTGAGGCGGAAAGAACCAGCTGGGGCTCTAGGGGGTATCCCC
[124 nt withheld, positions 2591-2714]
C
[91 nt withheld, positions 2716-2806]
A
[49 nt withheld, positions 2808-2856]
CCTTTGACGTTGGAGTCCACGTTCTTT
[37 nt withheld, positions 2884-2920]
ACCCTATCTCGGTCTATTCTTTTGATTTATAAGGGATTTTGCCGATTTCGGCCTATTGGTTAAAAAATGA
GCTGATTTAACAAAAATTTAACGCGAATTAATTCTGTGGAATGTGTGTCAGTTAGGGTGTGGAAAGTCCC
CAGGCTCCCCAGCAGGCAGAAGTATGCAAAGCATGCATCTCAATTAGTCAGCAACCAGGTGTGGAAAGTC
CCCAGGCTCCCCAGCAGGCAGAAGTATGCAAAGCATGCATCTCAATTAGTCAGCAACCATAGTCCCGCCC
CTAACTCCGCCCATCCCGCCCCTAACTCCGCCCAGTTCCGCCCATTCTCCGCCCCATGGCTGACTAATTT
TTTTTATTTATGCAGAGGCCGAGGCCGCCTCTGCCTCTGAGCTATTCCAGAAGTAGTGAGGAGGCTTTTT
TGGAGGCCTAGGCTTTTGCAAAAAGCTCCCGGGAGCTTGTATATCCATTTTCGGATCTGATCAAGAGACA
GGATGAGGATCGTTTCGCATGATTGAACAAGATGGATTGCACGCAGGTTCTCCGGCCGCTTGGGTGGAGA
GGCTATTCGGCTATGACTGGGCACAACAGACAATCGGCTGCTCTGATGCCGCCGTGTTCCGGCTGTCAGC
GCAGGGGCGCCCGGTTCTTTTTGTCAAGACCGACCTGTCCGGTGCCCTGAATGAACTGCAGGACGAGGCA
GCGCGGCTATCGTGGCTGGCCACGACGGGCGTTCCTTGCGCAGCTGTGCTCGACGTTGTCACTGAAGCGG
GAAGGGACTGGCTGCTATTGGGCGAAGTGCCGGGGCAGGATCTCCTGTCATCTCACCTTGCTCCTGCCGA
GAAAGTATCCATCATGGCTGATGCAATGCGGCGGCTGCATACGCTTGATCCGGCTACCTGCCCATTCGAC
CACCAAGCGAAACATCGCATCGAGCGAGCACGTACTCGGATGGAAGCCGGTCTTGTCGATCAGGATGATC
TGGACGAAGAGCATCAGGGGCTCGCGCCAGCCGAACTGTTCGCCAGGCTCAAGGCGCGCATGCCCGACGG
CGAGGATCTCGTCGTGACCCATGGCGATGCCTGCTTGCCGAATATCATGGTGGAAAATGGCCGCTTTTCT
GGATTCATCGACTGTGGCCGGCTGGGTGTGGCGGACCGCTATCAGGACATAGCGTTGGCTACCCGTGATA
TTGCTGAAGAGCTTGGCGGCGAATGGGCTGACCGCTTCCTCGTGCTTTACGGTATCGCCGCTCCCGATTC
GCAGCGCATCGCCTTCTATCGCCTTCTTGACGAGTTCTTCTGAGCGGGACTCTGGGGTTCGAAATGACCG
ACCAAGCGACGCCCAACCTGCCATCACGAGATTTCGATTCCACCGCCGCCTTCTATGAAAGGTTGGGCTT
CGGAATCGTTTTCCGGGACGCCGGCTGGATGATCCTCCAGCGCGGGGATCTCATGCTGGAGTTCTTCGCC
CACCCCAACTTGTTTATTGCAGCTTATAATGGTTACAAATAAAGCAATAGCATCACAAATTTCACAAATA
AAGCATTTTTTTCACTGCATTCTAGTTGTGGTTTGTCCAAACTCATCAATGTATCTTATCATGTCTGTAT
ACCGTCGACCTCTAGCTAGAGCTTGGCGTAATCATGGTCATAGCTGTTTCCTGTGTGAAATTGTTATCCG
CTCACAATTCCACACAACATACGAGCCGGAAGCATAAAGTGTAAAGCCTGGGGTGCCTAATGAGTGAGCT
AACTCACATTAATTGCGTTGCGCTCACTGCCCGCTTTCCAGTCGGGAAACCTGTCGTGCCAGCTGCATTA
ATGAATCGGCCAACGCGCGGGGAGAGGCGGTTTGCGTATTGGGCGCTCTTCCGCTTCCTCGCTCACTGAC
TCGCTGCGCTCGGTCGTTCGGCTGCGGCGAGCGGTATCAGCTCACTCAAAGGCGGTAATACGGTTATCCA
CAGAATCAGGGGATAACGCAGGAAAGAACATGTGAGCAAAAGGCCAGCAAAAGGCCAGGAACCGTAAAAA
GGCCGCGTTGCTGGCGTTTTTCCATAGGCTCCGCCCCCCTGACGAGCATCACAAAAATCGACGCTCAAGT
CAGAGGTGGCGAAACCCGACAGGACTATAAAGATACCAGGCGTTTCCCCCTGGAAGCTCCCTCGTGCGCT
CTCCTGTTCCGACCCTGCCGCTTACCGGATACCTGTCCGCCTTTCTCCCTTCGGGAAGCGTGGCGCTTTC
TCATAGCTCACGCTGTAGGTATCTCAGTTCGGTGTAGGTCGTTCGCTCCAAGCTGGGCTGTGTGCACGAA
CCCCCCGTTCAGCCCGACCGCTGCGCCTTATCCGGTAACTATCGTCTTGAGTCCAACCCGGTAAGACACG
ACTTATCGCCACTGGCAGCAGCCACTGGTAACAGGATTAGCAGAGCGAGGTATGTAGGCGGTGCTACAGA
GTTCTTGAAGTGGTGGCCTAACTACGGCTACACTAGAAGAACAGTATTTGGTATCTGCGCTCTGCTGAAG
CCAGTTACCTTCGGAAAAAGAGTTGGTAGCTCTTGATCCGGCAAACAAACCACCGCTGGTAGCGGTGGTT
TTTTTGTTTGCAAGCAGCAGATTACGCGCAGAAAAAAAGGATCTCAAGAAGATCCTTTGATCTTTTCTAC
GGGGTCTGACGCTCAGTGGAACGAAAACTCACGTTAAGGGATTTTGGTCATGAGATTATCAAAAAGGATC
TTCACCTAGATCCTTTTAAATTAAAAATGAAGTTTTAAATCAATCTAAAGTATATATGAGTAAACTTGGT
CTGACAGTTACCAATGCTTAATCAGTGAGGCACCTATCTCAGCGATCTGTCTATTTCGTTCATCCATAGT
TGCCTGACTCCCCGTCGTGTAGATAACTACGATACGGGAGGGCTTACCATCTGGCCCCAGTGCTGCAATG
ATACCGCGAGACCCACGCTCACCGGCTCCAGATTTATCAGCAATAAACCAGCCAGCCGGAAGGGCCGAGC
GCAGAAGTGGTCCTGCAACTTTATCCGCCTCCATCCAGTCTATTAATTGTTGCCGGGAAGCTAGAGTAAG
TAGTTCGCCAGTTAATAGTTTGCGCAACGTTGTTGCCATTGCTACAGGCATCGTGGTGTCACGCTCGTCG
TTTGGTATGGCTTCATTCAGCTCCGGTTCCCAACGATCAAGGCGAGTTACATGATCCCCCATGTTGTGCA
AAAAAGCGGTTAGCTCCTTCGGTCCTCCGATCGTTGTCAGAAGTAAGTTGGCCGCAGTGTTATCACTCAT
GGTTATGGCAGCACTGCATAATTCTCTTACTGTCATGCCATCCGTAAGATGCTTTTCTGTGACTGGTGAG
TACTCAACCAAGTCATTCTGAGAATAGTGTATGCGGCGACCGAGTTGCTCTTGCCCGGCGTCAATACGGG
ATAATACCGCGCCACATAGCAGAACTTTAAAAGTGCTCATCATTGGAAAACGTTCTTCGGGGCGAAAACT
CTCAAGGATCTTACCGCTGTTGAGATCCAGTTCGATGTAACCCACTCGTGCACCCAACTGATCTTCAGCA
TCTTTTACTTTCACCAGCGTTTCTGGGTGAGCAAAAACAGGAAGGCAAAATGCCGCAAAAAAGGGAATAA
GGGCGACACGGAAATGTTGAATACTCATACTCTTCCTTTTTCAATATTATTGAAGCATTTATCAGGGTTA
TTGTCTCATGAGCGGATACATATTTGAATGTATTTAGAAAAATAAACAAATAGGGGTTCCGCGCACATTT
CCCCGAAAAGTGCCACCTGACGTCGACGGATCGGGAGATCTCCCGATCCCCTATGGTGCACTCTCAGTAC
AATCTGCTCTGATGCCGCATAGTTAAGCCAGTATCTG
Features (pLannotate 1.2.2; 24 found; start..end, strand, type, name):
    152..531     +  enhancer       CMV enhancer: human cytomegalovirus immediate early enhancer
    532..735     +  promoter       CMV promoter: human cytomegalovirus (CMV) immediate early promoter
    731..764     +  LTR            5' LTR (truncated) (fragment): truncated 5' long terminal repeat (LTR) from HIV-1
    780..798     +  promoter       T7 promoter: promoter for bacteriophage T7 RNA polymerase
    820..843     +  CDS            3xMyc (fragment): 3 tandem Myc epitope tags
    856..879     +  CDS            3xMyc (fragment): 3 tandem Myc epitope tags
    892..915     +  CDS            3xMyc (fragment): 3 tandem Myc epitope tags
    937..2211    +  CDS            RBBP4: RBBP4_BOVIN - Experimental evidence at protein level: Swiss-Prot protein existence level 1. Core histone-binding subunit that may target chromatin assembly factors, chromatin remodeling factors and histone deacetylases to their histone substrates in a manner that is regulated by nucleosomal DNA. Component of several complexes which regulate chromatin metabolism. These include the chromatin assembly factor 1 (CAF-1) complex, which is required for chromatin assembly following DNA replication and DNA repair; the core histone deacetylase (HDAC) complex, which promotes histone deacetylation and con
   2277..2295    -  promoter       SP6 promoter: promoter for bacteriophage SP6 RNA polymerase
   2321..2545    +  polyA_signal   bGH poly(A) signal: bovine growth hormone polyadenylation signal
   2549..2570    +  promoter       SV40 promoter (fragment): SV40 enhancer and early promoter
   2591..3019    +  rep_origin     f1 ori (sequence partly withheld): f1 bacteriophage origin of replication; arrow indicates direction of (+) strand synthesis
   3033..3362    +  promoter       SV40 promoter: SV40 enhancer and early promoter
   3429..4220    +  CDS            neo: KKA2_KLEPN - Also known as kan, nptII. Experimental evidence at protein level: Swiss-Prot protein existence level 1. Resistance to kanamycin, neomycin, paromomycin, ribostamycin, butirosin and gentamicin B. From Klebsiella pneumoniae.
   4244..4402    +  CDS            ble (fragment): BLE_KLEPN - Experimental evidence at protein level: Swiss-Prot protein existence level 1. Binding protein with a strong affinity to the bleomycin family of antibiotics. Binds to CL990; an antimitotic-antibiotic compound. From Klebsiella pneumoniae.
   4397..4518    +  polyA_signal   SV40 poly(A) signal: SV40 polyadenylation signal
   4591..4607    -  protein_bind   lac operator: The lac repressor binds to the lac operator to inhibit transcription in E. coli. This inhibition can be relieved by adding lactose or isopropyl-β-D-thiogalactopyranoside (IPTG). lac repressor encoded by lacI
   4615..4645    -  promoter       lac promoter: promoter for the E. coli lac operon
   4660..4681    -  protein_bind   CAP binding site: CAP binding activates transcription in the presence of cAMP. E. coli catabolite activator protein
   4694..4786    -  CDS            lacI (fragment): lac repressor; lacI; The lac repressor binds to the lac operator to inhibit transcription in E. coli. This inhibition can be relieved by adding lactose or isopropyl-β-D-thiogalactopyranoside (IPTG).
   4969..5557    -  rep_origin     ori: high-copy-number ColE1/pMB1/pBR322/pUC origin of replication
   5728..6588    -  CDS            AmpR: β-lactamase; bla; confers resistance to ampicillin, carbenicillin, and related antibiotics
   6589..6693    -  promoter       AmpR promoter: bla
   6752..6804    -  misc_feature   bom (fragment): basis of mobility region from pBR322
