[The description below was written by a language model from this plasmid's Addgene catalogue record and pLannotate feature annotations shown in this document.]
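Description:
pcDNA3-myc3-RBBP4 is a mammalian expression plasmid built on the Invitrogen pcDNA3 backbone that drives production of human retinoblastoma binding protein 4 (RBBP4, also known as RbAp48 or NURF55) carrying three tandem Myc epitope tags at its N terminus. The sequenced record is about 6.8 kb. In bacteria the plasmid is maintained at high copy through a ColE1/pUC-type origin and selected with ampicillin via the β-lactamase gene. An f1 origin is also present, which can support single-stranded DNA production. For mammalian cells, an SV40 enhancer/early promoter drives the neomycin phosphotransferase gene, terminated by an SV40 polyadenylation signal, allowing G418 selection of stable transfectants.

The expression cassette consists of the human cytomegalovirus immediate early enhancer and promoter, followed by the triple Myc tag supplied by the backbone, the RBBP4 coding sequence, and the bovine growth hormone polyadenylation signal. T7 and SP6 phage promoters flank the insert in opposite orientations and serve as sequencing primer sites, and they could in principle be used for in vitro transcription. The automated annotation matched the insert to a bovine RBBP4 reference, but the catalogue lists the species as human. Several short annotated fragments (HIV-1 LTR, ble, lacI, bom) appear to be backbone remnants or partial matches rather than functional elements. The cloning sites are not recorded.

RBBP4 is a WD40-repeat, histone-binding subunit of several chromatin-regulating complexes. The associated publication examines how DDB1 recruits WD40 proteins to CUL4-ROC1 ubiquitin ligases, so the construct is suited to expressing Myc-tagged RBBP4 for detection and for immunoprecipitation-based interaction studies.
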