Addgene plasmid #20715: pcDNA3-myc3-RBBP4
Depositing lab: Yue Xiong. Depositing organization: University of North Carolina at Chapel Hill. Publication: DDB1 functions as a linker to recruit receptor WD40 proteins to CUL4-ROC1 ubiquitin ligases. He YJ, McCall CM, Hu J, Zeng Y, Xiong Y. Genes Dev. 2006 Nov 1. 20(21):2949-54. 10.1101/gad.1483206 PubMed 17079684.
Backbone
  Vector backbone: pcDNA3
  Backbone manufacturer: Invitrogen
  Backbone size w/o insert (bp): 4620
  Vector type: Mammalian Expression
  Selectable markers: G418
Growth in bacteria
  Bacterial resistance: Ampicillin, 100 μg/mL
  Growth temperature: 37°C
  Growth strain: DH5alpha
  Copy number: High Copy
Gene/Insert
  Gene/Insert name: retinoblastoma binding protein 4 (alt name: RBBP4)
  Species: H. sapiens (human)
  Entrez Gene: RBBP4 (a.k.a. NURF55, RBAP48, lin-53)
  Tag / fusion protein: myc3 (N terminal on backbone)
  Cloning method: Restriction Enzyme; 5′ cloning site Data not available (not destroyed); 3′ cloning site Data not available (not destroyed)
  Sequencing primers: 5′ T7; 3′ SP6
Terms and licenses: Academic/Nonprofit Terms; Industry Terms: Not Available to Industry
How to cite: pcDNA3-myc3-RBBP4 was a gift from Yue Xiong (Addgene plasmid # 20715 ; http://n2t.net/addgene:20715 ; RRID:Addgene_20715)
