>Addgene plasmid #20715 | pcDNA3-myc3-RBBP4 | addgene partial sequence | sequence record 26124 | 20715 with CMV-F
AGCTCTCTGGCTAACTAGAGAANCCACTGCTTACTGGCTTATCGAAATTAATACGACTCACTATAGGGAG
ACCCAAGCTATGGAGCAAAAGCTCATCTCAGAGGAAGATCTGGAATTAGAGCAAAAGCTCATCTCAGAGG
AAGATCTGGAATTAGAGCAAAAGCTCATCTCAGAGGAAGATCTGGAATTCAGGATCTGGAGGGCCATGGC
CGACAAGGAAGCAGCCTTCGACGACGCAGTGGAAGAACGAGTGATCAACGAGGAATACAAAATATGGAAA
AAGAACACCCCTTTTCTTTATGATTTGGTGATGACCCATGCTCTGGAGTGGCCCAGCCTAACTGCCCAGT
GGCTTCCAGATGTAACCAGACCAGAAGGGAAAGATTTCAGCATTCATCGACTTGTCCTGGGGACACACAC
ATCGGATGAACAAAACCATCTTGTTATAGCCAGTGTGCAGCTCCCTAATGATGATGCTCAGTTTGATGCG
TCACACTACGACAGTGAGAAAGGAGAATTTGGAGGTTTTGGTTCAGTTAGTGGAAAAATTGAAATAGAAA
TCAAGATCAACCATGAAGGAGAAGTAAACAGGGCCCGTTATATGCCCCAGAACCCTTGTATCATCGCAAC
AAAGACTCCTTCCAGTGATGTTCTTGTCTTTGACTATACAAAACATCCTTCTAAACCAGATCCTTCTGGA
GAGN
